>Addgene plasmid #80979 | pIMP1-Pthl-AbrB0310 | depositor full sequence | sequence record 158613 | pIMP1-Pthl-AbrB0310 sequence 5111 bps
AGCTTGGCTGCAGTTTTTAACAAAATATATTGATAAAAATAATAATAGTGGGTATAATTAAGTTGTTAGA
GAAAACGTATAAATTAGGGATAAACTATGGAACTTATGAAATAGATTGAAATGGTTTATCTGTTACCCCG
TATCAAAATTTAGGAGGTTAGTTAGAGTCGACTCTAGAATGAAATCAACAGGTGTAGTTAGAAGAGTAGA
TGAATTAGGTAGAATTGTAATACCTATAGAGTTAAGAAGAACTTTAAATATAGCAGAAAAAGACGCTTTA
GAAATTTATGTAGATGGTGAGCAAATCATTTTAAAGAAATATGAACCTGCATGTATATTCTGCGGAGATG
CAAGCGATGTTATCAACTATAGAGGAAAAAACATATGTAAGCATTGTCTTGAAGAATTAAAAGAAGGTAG
ATAAGGATCCCCGGGTACCGAGCTCGAATTCACTGGCCGTCGTTTTACAACGTCGTGACTGGGAAAACCC
TGGCGTTACCCAACTTAATCGCCTTGCAGCACATCCCCCTTTCGCCAGCTGGCGTAATAGCGAAGAGGCC
CGCACCGATCGCCCTTCCCAACAGTTGCGCAGCCTGAATGGCGAATGGCGCCTGATGCGGTATTTTCTCC
TTACGCATCTGTGCGGTATTTCACACCGCATATGGTGCACTCTCAGTACAATCTGCTCTGATGCCGCATA
GTTAAGCCAGCCCCGACACCCGCCAACACCCGCTGACGCGCCCTGACGGGCTTGTCTGCTCCCGGCATCC
GCTTACAGACAAGCTGTGACCGTCTCCGGGAGCTGCATGTGTCAGAGGTTTTCACCGTCATCACCGAAAC
GCGCGAGACGAAAGGGCCTCGTGATACGCCTATTTTTATAGGTTAATGTCATGATAATAATGGTTTCTTA
GACGTCAGGTGGCACTTTTCGGGGAAATGTGCGCGGAACCCCTATTTGTTTATTTTTCTAAATACATTCA
AATATGTATCCGCTCATGAGACAATAACCCTGATAAATGCTTCAATAATATTGAAAAAGGAAGAGTATGA
GTATTCAACATTTCCGTGTCGCCCTTATTCCCTTTTTTGCGGCATTTTGCCTTCCTGTTTTTGCTCACCC
AGAAACGCTGGTGAAAGTAAAAGATGCTGAAGATCAGTTGGGTGCACGAGTGGGTTACATCGAACTGGAT
CTCAACAGCGGTAAGATCCTTGAGAGTTTTCGCCCCGAAGAACGTTTTCCAATGATGAGCACTTTTAAAG
TTCTGCTATGTGGCGCGGTATTATCCCGTATTGACGCCGGGCAAGAGCAACTCGGTCGCCGCATACACTA
TTCTCAGAATGACTTGGTTGAGTACTCACCAGTCACAGAAAAGCATCTTACGGATGGCATGACAGTAAGA
GAATTATGCAGTGCTGCCATAACCATGAGTGATAACACTGCGGCCAACTTACTTCTGACAACGATCGGAG
GACCGAAGGAGCTAACCGCTTTTTTGCACAACATGGGGGATCATGTAACTCGCCTTGATCGTTGGGAACC
GGAGCTGAATGAAGCCATACCAAACGACGAGCGTGACACCACGATGCCTGTAGCAATGGCAACAACGTTG
CGCAAACTATTAACTGGCGAACTACTTACTCTAGCTTCCCGGCAACAATTAATAGACTGGATGGAGGCGG
ATAAAGTTGCAGGACCACTTCTGCGCTCGGCCCTTCCGGCTGGCTGGTTTATTGCTGATAAATCTGGAGC
CGGTGAGCGTGGGTCTCGCGGTATCATTGCAGCACTGGGGCCAGATGGTAAGCCCTCCCGTATCGTAGTT
ATCTACACGACGGGGAGTCAGGCAACTATGGATGAACGAAATAGACAGATCGCTGAGATAGGTGCCTCAC
TGATTAAGCATTGGTAACTGTCAGACCAAGTTTACTCATATATACTTTAGATTGATTTAAAACTTCATTT
TTAATTTAAAAGGATCTAGGTGAAGATCCTTTTTGATAATCTCATGACCAAAATCCCTTAACGTGAGTTT
TCGTTCCACTGAGCGTCAGACCCCGTAGAAAAGATCAAAGGATCTTCTTGAGATCCTTTTTTTCTGCGCG
TAATCTGCTGCTTGCAAACAAAAAAACCACCGCTACCAGCGGTGGTTTGTTTGCCGGATCAAGAGCTACC
AACTCTTTTTCCGAAGGTAACTGGCTTCAGCAGAGCGCAGATACCAAATACTGTCCTTCTAGTGTAGCCG
TAGTTAGGCCACCACTTCAAGAACTCTGTAGCACCGCCTACATACCTCGCTCTGCTAATCCTGTTACCAG
TGGCTGCTGCCAGTGGCGATAAGTCGTGTCTTACCGGGTTGGACTCAAGACGATAGTTACCGGATAAGGC
GCAGCGGTCGGGCTGAACGGGGGGTTCGTGCACACAGCCCAGCTTGGAGCGAACGACCTACACCGAACTG
AGATACCTACAGCGTGAGCTATGAGAAAGCGCCACGCTTCCCGAAGGGAGAAAGGCGGACAGGTATCCGG
TAAGCGGCAGGGTCGGAACAGGAGAGCGCACGAGGGAGCTTCCAGGGGGAAACGCCTGGTATCTTTATAG
TCCTGTCGGGTTTCGCCACCTCTGACTTGAGCGTCGATTTTTGTGATGCTCGTCAGGGGGGCGGAGCCTA
TGGAAAAACGCCAGCAACGCGGCCTTTTTACGGTTCCTGGCCTTTTGCTGGCCTTTTGCTCACATGTTCT
TTCCTGCGTTATCCCCTGATTCTGTGGATAACCGTATTACCGCCTTTGAGTGAGCTGATACCGCTCGCCG
CAGCCGAACGACCGAGCGCAGCGAGTCAGTGAGCGAGGAAGCGGAAGAGCGCCCAATACGCAAACCGCCT
CTCCCCGCGCGTTGGCCGATTCATTAATGCAGCTGGCACGACAGGTTTCCCGACTGGAAAGCGGGCAGTG
AGCGCAACGCAATTAATGTGAGTTAGCTCACTCATTAGGCACCCCAGGCTTTACACTTTATGCTTCCGGC
TCGTATGTTGTGTGGAATTGTGAGCGGATAACAATTTCACACAGGAAACAGCTATGACCATGATTACGCC
AAGCTTTGGCTAACACACACGCCATTCCAACCAATAGTTTTCTCGGCATAAAGCCATGCTCTGACGCTTA
AATGCACTAATGCCTTAAAAAAACATTAAAGTCTAACACACTAGACTTATTTACTTCGTAATTAAGTCGT
TAAACCGTGTGCTCTACGACCAAAAGTATAAAACCTTTAAGAACTTTCTTTTTTCTTGTAAAAAAAGAAA
CTAGATAAATCTCTCATATCTTTTATTCAATAATCGCATCAGATTGCAGTATAAATTTAACGATCACTCA
TCATGTTCATATTTATCAGAGCTCGTGCTATAATTATACTAATTTTATAAGGAGGAAAAAATAAAGAGGG
TTATAATGAACGAGAAAAATATAAAACACAGTCAAAACTTTATTACTTCAAAACATAATATAGATAAAAT
AATGACAAATATAAGATTAAATGAACATGATAATATCTTTGAAATCGGCTCAGGAAAAGGGCATTTTACC
CTTGAATTAGTACAGAGGTGTAATTTCGTAACTGCCATTGAAATAGACCATAAATTATGCAAAACTACAG
AAAATAAACTTGTTGATCACGATAATTTCCAAGTTTTAAACAAGGATATATTGCAGTTTAAATTTCCTAA
AAACCAATCCTATAAAATATTTGGTAATATACCTTATAACATAAGTACGGATATAATACGCAAAATTGTT
TTTGATAGTATAGCTGATGAGATTTATTTAATCGTGGAATACGGGTTTGCTAAAAGATTATTAAATACAA
AACGCTCATTGGCATTATTTTTAATGGCAGAAGTTGATATTTCTATATTAAGTATGGTTCCAAGAGAATA
TTTTCATCCTAAACCTAAAGTGAATAGCTCACTTATCAGATTAAATAGAAAAAAATCAAGAATATCACAC
AAAGATAAACAGAAGTATAATTATTTCGTTATGAAATGGGTTAACAAAGAATACAAGAAAATATTTACAA
AAAATCAATTTAACAATTCCTTAAAACATGCAGGAATTGACGATTTAAACAATATTAGCTTTGAACAATT
CTTATCTCTTTTCAATAGCTATAAATTATTTAATAAGTAAGTTAAGGGATGCATAAACTGCATCCCTTAA
CTTGTTTTTCGTGTACCTATTTTTTGTGAATCGATTATGTCTTTTGCGCATTCACTTCTTTTCTATATAA
ATATGAGCGAAGCGAATAAGCGTCGGAAAAGCAGCAAAAAGTTTCCTTTTTGCTGTTGGAGCATGGGGGT
TCAGGGGGTGCAGTATCTGACGTCAATGCCGAGCGAAAGCGAGCCGAAGGGTAGCATTTACGTTAGATAA
CCCCCTGATATGCTCCGACGCTTTATATAGAAAAGAAGATTCAACTAGGTAAAATCTTAATATAGGTTGA
GATGATAAGGTTTATAAGGAATTTGTTTGTTCTAATTTTTCACTCATTTTGTTCTAATTTCTTTTAACAA
ATGTTCTTTTTTTTTTAGAACAGTTATGATATAGTTAGAATAGTTTAAAATAAGGAGTGAGAAAAAGATG
AAAGAAAGATATGGAACAGTCTATAAAGGCTCTCAGAGGCTCATAGACGAAGAAAGTGGAGAAGTCATAG
AGGTAGACAAGTTATACCGTAAACAAACGTCTGGTAACTTCGTAAAGGCATATATAGTGCAATTAATAAG
TATGTTAGATATGATTGGCGGAAAAAAACTTAAAATCGTTAACTATATCCTAGATAATGTCCACTTAAGT
AACAATACAATGATAGCTACAACAAGAGAAATAGCAAAAGCTACAGGAACAAGTCTACAAACAGTAATAA
CAACACTTAAAATCTTAGAAGAAGGAAATATTATAAAAAGAAAAACTGGAGTATTAATGTTAAACCCTGA
ACTACTAATGAGAGGCGACGACCAAAAACAAAAATACCTCTTACTCGAATTTGGGAACTTTGAGCAAGAG
GCAAATGAAATAGATTGACCTCCCAATAACACCACGTAGTTATTGGGAGGTCAATCTATGAAATGCGATT
A
Features (pLannotate 1.2.2; 14 found; start..end, strand, type, name):
    179..358     +  CDS            abrB (fragment): ABRB_BACSU - Also known as cpsX. Experimental evidence at protein level: Swiss-Prot protein existence level 1. Ambiactive repressor and activator of the transcription of genes expressed during the transition state between vegetative growth and the onset of stationary phase and sporulation. It controls the expression of genes spovG and tycA. AbrB binds to the tycA promoter region at two A- and T-rich sites, it may be the sole repressor of tycA transcription. From Bacillus subtilis (strain 168).
    424..451     -  misc_feature   MCS (fragment): pUC18/19 multiple cloning site
    448..605     +  CDS            lacZα (fragment): LacZα fragment of β-galactosidase; lacZ fragment
    611..710     -  misc_feature   bom (fragment): basis of mobility region from pBR322
    812..847     -  CDS            rop (fragment): Rop protein, which maintains plasmids at low copy number; rop
    942..1046    +  promoter       AmpR promoter: bla
   1047..1907    +  CDS            AmpR: β-lactamase; bla; confers resistance to ampicillin, carbenicillin, and related antibiotics
   2078..2666    +  rep_origin     ori: high-copy-number ColE1/pMB1/pBR322/pUC origin of replication
   2849..2941    +  CDS            lacI (fragment): lac repressor; lacI; The lac repressor binds to the lac operator to inhibit transcription in E. coli. This inhibition can be relieved by adding lactose or isopropyl-β-D-thiogalactopyranoside (IPTG).
   2954..2975    +  protein_bind   CAP binding site: CAP binding activates transcription in the presence of cAMP. E. coli catabolite activator protein
   2990..3020    +  promoter       lac promoter: promoter for the E. coli lac operon
   3028..3044    +  protein_bind   lac operator: The lac repressor binds to the lac operator to inhibit transcription in E. coli. This inhibition can be relieved by adding lactose or isopropyl-β-D-thiogalactopyranoside (IPTG). lac repressor encoded by lacI
   3436..4167    +  CDS            ermC': ERM_BACIU - Experimental evidence at protein level: Swiss-Prot protein existence level 1. This protein produces a dimethylation of the adenine residue at position 2085 in 23S rRNA, resulting in reduced affinity between ribosomes and macrolide-lincosamide-streptogramin B antibiotics. From Bacillus subtilis.
   4618..5055    +  CDS            repL: REPLM_BACIU - Protein predicted: Swiss-Prot protein existence level 4. From Bacillus subtilis.
