[The description below was written by a language model from this plasmid's Addgene catalogue record and pLannotate feature annotations shown in this document.]
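Description:
pIMP1-Pthl-AbrB0310 is a bacterial expression plasmid built on the pIMP1-Pthl backbone for overexpressing the abrB0310 gene (locus CAC0310) in Clostridium acetobutylicum. Its feature table shows the layout of an E. coli/Gram-positive shuttle vector. A pUC-type portion carries the high-copy ColE1/pMB1 origin and the β-lactamase gene with its own promoter, which allows cloning and ampicillin selection in E. coli. A second portion of Gram-positive origin carries a repL replication protein gene and ermC', an rRNA methylase that confers resistance to macrolide-lincosamide-streptogramin B antibiotics. These two elements presumably provide replication and selection in the clostridial host, although the catalogue fields list only ampicillin. Remnants of the parental cloning vectors are also annotated, including fragments of lacZα, lacI, rop, bom and the pUC multiple cloning site, together with the lac promoter, operator and CAP site.

The payload is the 246 bp abrB0310 coding sequence, inserted between XbaI and BamHI sites that are both retained. It is driven by the thl (cac2873) promoter. This promoter is named in the catalogue record but is not annotated in the feature table. The annotation software detects the insert only as a partial match to Bacillus subtilis AbrB, a transition-state regulator that both represses and activates genes expressed between vegetative growth and stationary phase or sporulation, so the label reflects homology and not the actual source of the gene. No tags or reporters are recorded. The plasmid was deposited with a study of how three AbrB homologues regulate the two-phase fermentation of C. acetobutylicum, where it serves to raise the level of this one homologue.
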