Addgene plasmid #80979: pIMP1-Pthl-AbrB0310
Purpose: Used for abrB0310(CAC0310) overexpression in Clostridium acetobutylicum
Depositing lab: Wei-Hong Jiang. Depositing organization: CAS Center for Excellence in Molecular Plant Sciences ("CEMPS"). Publication: Roles of three AbrBs in regulating two-phase Clostridium acetobutylicum fermentation. Xue Q, Yang Y, Chen J, Chen L, Yang S, Jiang W, Gu Y. Appl Microbiol Biotechnol. 2016 Jun 8. 10.1007/s00253-016-7638-x PubMed 27276910.
Backbone
  Vector backbone: pIMP1-Pthl
  Backbone manufacturer: Xiao et al, PMID 21926197
  Vector type: Bacterial Expression
Growth in bacteria
  Bacterial resistance: Ampicillin, 100 μg/mL
  Growth temperature: 37°C
  Growth strain: DH5alpha
  Copy number: Unknown
Gene/Insert
  Gene/Insert name: abrB0310(CAC0310)
  Insert size (bp): 246
  Promoter: thl (cac2873)
  Cloning method: Restriction Enzyme; 5′ cloning site XbaI (not destroyed); 3′ cloning site BamHI (not destroyed)
  Sequencing primers: 5′ unknown; 3′ M13-F20
Terms and licenses: Academic/Nonprofit Terms; Industry Terms: Not Available to Industry
How to cite: pIMP1-Pthl-AbrB0310 was a gift from Wei-Hong Jiang (Addgene plasmid # 80979 ; http://n2t.net/addgene:80979 ; RRID:Addgene_80979)
