>Addgene plasmid #80979 | pIMP1-Pthl-AbrB0310 | addgene partial sequence | sequence record 158611 | pUC-3 5'-GCCATTCGCCATTCAGGCTGCGCAACTGTT-3'
GGCGATCGGTGCGGGCCTCTTCGCTATTACGCCAGCTGGCGAAAGGGGGATGTGCTGCAAGGCGATTAAG
TTGGGTAACGCCAGGGTTTTCCCAGTCACGACGTTGTAAAACGACGGCCAGTGAATTCGAGCTCGGTACC
CGGGGATCCTTATCTACCTTCTTTTAATTCTTCAAGACAATGCTTACATATGTTTTTTCCTCTATAGTTG
ATAACATCGCTTGCATCTCCGCAGAATATACATGCAGGTTCATATTTCTTTAAAATGATTTGCTCACCAT
CTACATAAATTTCTAAAGCGTCTTTTTCTGCTATATTTAAAGTTCTTCTTAACTCTATAGGTATTACAAT
TCTACCTAATTCATCTACTCTTCTAACTACACCTGTTGATTTCATTCTAGAGTCGACTCTAACTAACCTC
CTAAATTTTGATACGGGGTAACAGATAAACCATTTCAATCTATTTCATAAGTTCCATAGTTTATCCCTAA
TTTATACGTTTTCTCTAACAACTTAATTATACCCACTATTATTATTTTTATCAATATATTTTGTTAAAAA
CTGCAGCCAAGCTTAATCGCATTTCATAGATTGACCTCCCAATAACTACGTGGTGTTATTGGGAGGTCAA
TCTATTTCATTTGCCTCTTGCTCAAAGTTCCCAAATTCGAGTAAGAGGTATTTTTGTTTTTGGTCGTCGC
CTCTCATTAGTAGTTCAGGGTTTAACATTAATACTCCAGTTTTTCTTTTTATAATATTTCCTTCTTCTAA
GATTTTAAGTGTTGTTATTACTGTTTGTAGACTTGTTCCTGTAGCTTTTGCTATTTCTCTTGTTGTAGCT
ATCATTGTATTGTTACTTAAGTGGACATTATCTAGGATATAGTTAACGATTTTAAGTTTTTT
