>Addgene plasmid #80979 | pIMP1-Pthl-AbrB0310 | addgene partial sequence | sequence record 158612 | pBR322ori-F 5'-GGGAAACGCCTGGTATCTTT-3'
TTGAGCGTCGATTTTTGTGATGCTCGTCAGGGGGGCGGAGCCTATGGAAAAACGCCAGCAACGCGGCCTT
TTTACGGTTCCTGGCCTTTTGCTGGCCTTTTGCTCACATGTTCTTTCCTGCGTTATCCCCTGATTCTGTG
GATAACCGTATTACCGCCTTTGAGTGAGCTGATACCGCTCGCCGCAGCCGAACGACCGAGCGCAGCGAGT
CAGTGAGCGAGGAAGCGGAAGAGCGCCCAATACGCAAACCGCCTCTCCCCGCGCGTTGGCCGATTCATTA
ATGCAGCTGGCACGACAGGTTTCCCGACTGGAAAGCGGGCAGTGAGCGCAACGCAATTAATGTGAGTTAG
CTCACTCATTAGGCACCCCAGGCTTTACACTTTATGCTTCCGGCTCGTATGTTGTGTGGAATTGTGAGCG
GATAACAATTTCACACAGGAAACAGCTATGACCATGATTACGCCAAGCTTTGGCTAACACACACGCCATT
CCAACCAATAGTTTTCTCGGCATAAAGCCATGCTCTGACGCTTAAATGCACTAATGCCTTAAAAAAACAT
TAAAGTCTAACACACTAGACTTATTTACTTCGTAATTAAGTCGTTAAACCGTGTGCTCTACGACCAAAAG
TATAAAACCTTTAAGAACTTTCTTTTTTCTTGTAAAAAAAGAAACTAGATAAATCTCTCATATCTTTTAT
TCAATAATCGCATCAGATTGCAGTATAAATTTAACGATCACTCATCATGTTCATATTTATCAGAGCTCGT
GCTATAATTATACTAATTTTATAAGGAGGAAAAAATAAAGAGGGTTATAATGAACGAGAAAAATATAAAA
CACAGTCAAAACTTTATTACTTCAAAACATAATATAGATAAAATAATGACAAATATAAGATTAAATGAAC
ATGATAATATCT
